Addgene plasmid #143423: TFORF0650
Purpose: Lentiviral vector for overexpressing transcription factor ORFs with unique 24-bp barcodes. Barcodes facilitate identification of transcription factors in pooled screens.
Depositing lab: Feng Zhang. Depositing organization: Broad Institute. Publication: A transcription factor atlas of directed differentiation. Joung J, Ma S, Tay T, Geiger-Schuller KR, Kirchgatterer PC, Verdine VK, Guo B, Arias-Garcia MA, Allen WE, Singh A, Kuksenko O, Abudayyeh OO, Gootenberg JS, Fu Z, Macrae RK, Buenrostro JD, Regev A, Zhang F. Cell. 2023 Jan 5;186(1):209-229.e26. doi: 10.1016/j.cell.2022.11.026. PubMed 36608654.
Backbone
  Vector backbone: pLX_TRC317
  Backbone manufacturer: Broad Institute Genetic Perturbation Platform
  Backbone size w/o insert (bp): 8264
  Vector type: Mammalian Expression, Lentiviral
  Selectable markers: Puromycin
Growth in bacteria
  Bacterial resistance: Ampicillin, 100 μg/mL
  Growth temperature: 37°C
  Growth strain: NEB Stable
  Copy number: High Copy
Gene/Insert
  Gene/Insert name: NR1I3
  Species: H. sapiens (human)
  Insert size (bp): 1049
  Entrez Gene: NR1I3 (a.k.a. CAR, CAR1, MB67)
  Promoter: EF1a
  Cloning method: Unknown
  Sequencing primers: 5′ GGGTGGAGACTGAAGTTAGGCCAG; 3′ CACATAGCGTAAAAGGAGCAACATAG
Terms and licenses: Academic/Nonprofit Terms; Industry Terms: Not Available to Industry
Depositor comments: NM_001077473,ENST00000412844 . The transcription factor ORF portion of this plasmid was synthesized by Genewiz. Please test multiple small colonies in case of plasmid recombination. To make this collection available in a timely manner, a portion of this collection was not fully sequenced by Addgene. If an Addgene verified full plasmid sequence is not available, please contact us prior to placing an order to request the full sequence.
How to cite: TFORF0650 was a gift from Feng Zhang (Addgene plasmid # 143423 ; http://n2t.net/addgene:143423 ; RRID:Addgene_143423)
