[The description below was written by a language model from this plasmid's Addgene catalogue record and pLannotate feature annotations shown in this document.]
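Description:
TFORF0650 is a lentiviral mammalian expression plasmid built on the pLX_TRC317 backbone, carrying the human nuclear receptor gene NR1I3 (also known as CAR) as one member of a barcoded transcription factor ORF collection. In bacteria it is maintained through a high-copy ColE1/pUC-type origin with ampicillin resistance (AmpR under its own bla promoter). An f1 origin and remnants of a lacZα/lac promoter cloning region flanked by T7 and T3 promoters are also present in the plasmid backbone. The depositor warns that the plasmid can recombine, which is a common issue for LTR-containing vectors.

The viral portion follows a third-generation, self-inactivating design. An RSV promoter fused to a truncated HIV-1 5' LTR drives genomic RNA production in packaging cells, followed by the Ψ packaging signal, a gag fragment, the RRE for Rev-dependent nuclear export, a cPPT/CTS element and a ΔU3 3' LTR, with an SV40 poly(A) signal downstream. Within the transfer region, an SV40 promoter/origin segment precedes the puromycin N-acetyltransferase gene, allowing selection of transduced cells. A separate EF-1α promoter drives the NR1I3 ORF, and a WPRE downstream enhances transcript expression. The catalogue gives the insert as about 1 kb, whereas the automated annotation matches NR1I3 only as a shorter fragment, possibly reflecting the particular transcript isoform cited by the depositor. The unique 24-bp barcode described for the collection is not annotated in the feature table, so its position is not stated. A short U6 promoter fragment lies between the ORF and the WPRE.

The construct is intended for overexpressing NR1I3 in mammalian cells, particularly in pooled screens where the barcode identifies which transcription factor each cell received.
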