Features (pLannotate 1.2.2; 31 found; start..end, strand, type, name):
      5..231     +  promoter       RSV promoter: Rous sarcoma virus enhancer/promoter
    232..412     +  LTR            5' LTR (truncated): truncated 5' long terminal repeat (LTR) from HIV-1
    459..584     +  misc_feature   HIV-1 Ψ: packaging signal of human immunodeficiency virus type 1
    568..931     +  CDS            HIV-1 gag (fragment): gag protein from human immunodeficiency virus 1; gag
   1077..1310    +  misc_feature   RRE: The Rev response element (RRE) of HIV-1 allows for Rev-dependent mRNA export from the nucleus to the cytoplasm.
   1687..1713    +  CDS            Rev (fragment): human immunodeficiency virus 1 (HIV-1) Rev protein; rev; enhances nuclear export of unspliced and incompletely spliced viral mRNAs
   1720..1743    +  promoter       SV40 promoter (fragment): SV40 early promoter
   1744..1815    +  promoter       SV40 promoter (fragment): SV40 enhancer and early promoter
   1839..1974    +  rep_origin     SV40 ori: SV40 origin of replication
   2020..2616    +  CDS            PuroR (fragment): puromycin N-acetyltransferase; pac from Streptomyces; confers resistance to puromycin
   2665..2782    +  misc_feature   cPPT/CTS: central polypurine tract and central termination sequence of HIV-1
   2847..2913    +  CDS            small t antigen (fragment): SV40 (simian virus 40) small t antigen
   2920..4098    +  promoter       EF-1α promoter: strong constitutive promoter for human elongation factor EF-1α
   4133..4972    +  CDS            NR1I3 (fragment): NR1I3_HUMAN - Also known as CAR. Experimental evidence at protein level: Swiss-Prot protein existence level 1. Binds and transactivates the retinoic acid response elements that control expression of the retinoic acid receptor beta 2 and alcohol dehydrogenase 3 genes. Transactivates both the phenobarbital responsive element module of the human CYP2B6 gene and the CYP3A4 xenobiotic response element. From Homo sapiens (Human).
   5075..5128    +  promoter       U6 promoter (fragment): RNA polymerase III promoter for human U6 snRNA
   5170..5758    +  misc_feature   WPRE: woodchuck hepatitis virus posttranscriptional regulatory element
   5809..5828    +  misc_feature   cPPT/CTS (fragment): central polypurine tract and central termination sequence of HIV-1
   5830..6063    +  LTR            3' LTR (ΔU3): self-inactivating 3' long terminal repeat (LTR) from HIV-1
   6141..6262    +  polyA_signal   SV40 poly(A) signal: SV40 polyadenylation signal
   6302..6437    +  rep_origin     SV40 ori: SV40 origin of replication
   6458..6476    -  promoter       T7 promoter: promoter for bacteriophage T7 RNA polymerase
   6484..6639    +  CDS            lacZα (fragment): LacZα fragment of β-galactosidase; lacZ fragment
   6644..7072    +  rep_origin     f1 ori (sequence partly withheld): f1 bacteriophage origin of replication; arrow indicates direction of (+) strand synthesis
   7125..7229    +  promoter       AmpR promoter: bla
   7230..8090    +  CDS            AmpR: β-lactamase; bla; confers resistance to ampicillin, carbenicillin, and related antibiotics
   8261..8849    +  rep_origin     ori: high-copy-number ColE1/pMB1/pBR322/pUC origin of replication
   9032..9124    +  CDS            lacI (fragment): lac repressor; lacI; The lac repressor binds to the lac operator to inhibit transcription in E. coli. This inhibition can be relieved by adding lactose or isopropyl-β-D-thiogalactopyranoside (IPTG).
   9137..9158    +  protein_bind   CAP binding site: CAP binding activates transcription in the presence of cAMP. E. coli catabolite activator protein
   9173..9203    +  promoter       lac promoter: promoter for the E. coli lac operon
   9211..9227    +  protein_bind   lac operator: The lac repressor binds to the lac operator to inhibit transcription in E. coli. This inhibition can be relieved by adding lactose or isopropyl-β-D-thiogalactopyranoside (IPTG). lac repressor encoded by lacI
   9272..9290    +  promoter       T3 promoter: promoter for bacteriophage T3 RNA polymerase
>Addgene plasmid #143423 | TFORF0650 | addgene full sequence | sequence record 397894 | Addgene NGS Result
TTAATGTAGTCTTATGCAATACTCTTGTAGTCTTGCAACATGGTAACGATGAGTTAGCAACATGCCTTAC
AAGGAGAGAAAAAGCACCGTGCATGCCGATTGGTGGAAGTAAGGTGGTACGATCGTGCCTTATTAGGAAG
GCAACAGACGGGTCTGACATGGATTGGACGAACCACTGAATTGCCGCATTGCAGAGATATTGTATTTAAG
TGCCTAGCTCGATACATAAACGGGTCTCTCTGGTTAGACCAGATCTGAGCCTGGGAGCTCTCTGGCTAAC
TAGGGAACCCACTGCTTAAGCCTCAATAAAGCTTGCCTTGAGTGCTTCAAGTAGTGTGTGCCCGTCTGTT
GTGTGACTCTGGTAACTAGAGATCCCTCAGACCCTTTTAGTCAGTGTGGAAAATCTCTAGCAGTGGCGCC
CGAACAGGGACTTGAAAGCGAAAGGGAAACCAGAGGAGCTCTCTCGACGCAGGACTCGGCTTGCTGAAGC
GCGCACGGCAAGAGGCGAGGGGCGGCGACTGGTGAGTACGCCAAAAATTTTGACTAGCGGAGGCTAGAAG
GAGAGAGATGGGTGCGAGAGCGTCAGTATTAAGCGGGGGAGAATTAGATCGCGATGGGAAAAAATTCGGT
TAAGGCCAGGGGGAAAGAAAAAATATAAATTAAAACATATAGTATGGGCAAGCAGGGAGCTAGAACGATT
CGCAGTTAATCCTGGCCTGTTAGAAACATCAGAAGGCTGTAGACAAATACTGGGACAGCTACAACCATCC
CTTCAGACAGGATCAGAAGAACTTAGATCATTATATAATACAGTAGCAACCCTCTATTGTGTGCATCAAA
GGATAGAGATAAAAGACACCAAGGAAGCTTTAGACAAGATAGAGGAAGAGCAAAACAAAAGTAAGACCAC
CGCACAGCAAGCGGCCGCTGATCTTCAGACCTGGAGGAGGAGATATGAGGGACAATTGGAGAAGTGAATT
ATATAAATATAAAGTAGTAAAAATTGAACCATTAGGAGTAGCACCCACCAAGGCAAAGAGAAGAGTGGTG
CAGAGAGAAAAAAGAGCAGTGGGAATAGGAGCTTTGTTCCTTGGGTTCTTGGGAGCAGCAGGAAGCACTA
TGGGCGCAGCGTCAATGACGCTGACGGTACAGGCCAGACAATTATTGTCTGGTATAGTGCAGCAGCAGAA
CAATTTGCTGAGGGCTATTGAGGCGCAACAGCATCTGTTGCAACTCACAGTCTGGGGCATCAAGCAGCTC
CAGGCAAGAATCCTGGCTGTGGAAAGATACCTAAAGGATCAACAGCTCCTGGGGATTTGGGGTTGCTCTG
GAAAACTCATTTGCACCACTGCTGTGCCTTGGAATGCTAGTTGGAGTAATAAATCTCTGGAACAGATTTG
GAATCACACGACCTGGATGGAGTGGGACAGAGAAATTAACAATTACACAAGCTTAATACACTCCTTAATT
GAAGAATCGCAAAACCAGCAAGAAAAGAATGAACAAGAATTATTGGAATTAGATAAATGGGCAAGTTTGT
GGAATTGGTTTAACATAACAAATTGGCTGTGGTATATAAAATTATTCATAATGATAGTAGGAGGCTTGGT
AGGTTTAAGAATAGTTTTTGCTGTACTTTCTATAGTGAATAGAGTTAGGCAGGGATATTCACCATTATCG
TTTCAGACCCACCTCCCAACCCCGAGGGGACCCATGCATTGCATCTCAATTAGTCAGCAACCAGGTGTGG
AAAGTCCCCAGGCTCCCCAGCAGGCAGAAGTATGCAAAGCATGCGTCTCAATTAGTCAGCAACCATAGTC
CCGCCCCTAACTCCGCCCATCCCGCCCCTAACTCCGCCCAGTTCCGCCCATTCTCCGCCCCATGGCTGAC
TAATTTTTTTTATTTATGCAGAGGCCGAGGCCGCCTCGGCCTCTGAGCTATTCCAGAAGTAGTGAGGAGG
CTTTTTTGGAGGCCTAGGCTTTTGCAAAAAGCTTTCTAGAGGTACCACCGGAGCTTACCATGACCGAGTA
CAAGCCCACGGTGCGCCTCGCCACCCGCGACGACGTCCCCAGGGCCGTACGCACCCTCGCCGCCGCGTTC
GCCGACTACCCCGCCACGCGCCACACCGTCGATCCGGACCGCCACATCGAGCGGGTCACCGAGCTGCAAG
AACTCTTCCTCACGCGCGTCGGGCTCGACATCGGCAAGGTGTGGGTCGCGGACGACGGCGCCGCCGTGGC
GGTCTGGACCACGCCGGAGAGCGTCGAAGCGGGGGCGGTGTTCGCCGAGATCGGCCCGCGCATGGCCGAG
TTGAGCGGTTCCCGGCTGGCCGCGCAGCAACAGATGGAAGGCCTCCTGGCGCCGCACCGGCCCAAGGAGC
CCGCGTGGTTCCTGGCCACCGTCGGCGTCTCGCCCGACCACCAGGGCAAGGGTCTGGGCAGCGCCGTCGT
GCTCCCCGGAGTGGAGGCGGCCGAGCGCGCCGGGGTGCCCGCCTTCCTGGAGACCTCCGCGCCCCGCAAC
CTCCCCTTCTACGAGCGGCTCGGCTTCACCGTCACCGCCGACGTCGAGGTGCCCGAAGGACCGCGCACCT
GGTGCATGACCCGCAAGCCCGGTGCCAGTTAACGAATTCTAGATCTTGAGACAAATGGCAGTATTCATCC
ACAATTTTAAAAGAAAAGGGGGGATTGGGGGGTACAGTGCAGGGGAAAGAATAGTAGACATAATAGCAAC
AGACATACAAACTAAAGAATTACAAAAACAAATTACAAAAATTCAAAATTTTCGGGTTTATTACAGGGAC
AGCAGAGATCCACTTTGGCGCCGGCTCGAGGCCTGCAGGTGCAAAGATGGATAAAGTTTTAAACAGAGAG
GAATCTTTGCAGCTAATGGACCTTCTAGGTCTTGAAAGGAGTGGGAATTGGCTCCGGTGCCCGTCAGTGG
GCAGAGCGCACATCGCCCACAGTCCCCGAGAAGTTGGGGGGAGGGGTCGGCAATTGAACCGGTGCCTAGA
GAAGGTGGCGCGGGGTAAACTGGGAAAGTGATGTCGTGTACTGGCTCCGCCTTTTTCCCGAGGGTGGGGG
AGAACCGTATATAAGTGCAGTAGTCGCCGTGAACGTTCTTTTTCGCAACGGGTTTGCCGCCAGAACACAG
GTAAGTGCCGTGTGTGGTTCCCGCGGGCCTGGCCTCTTTACGGGTTATGGCCCTTGCGTGCCTTGAATTA
CTTCCACCTGGCTGCAGTACGTGATTCTTGATCCCGAGCTTCGGGTTGGAAGTGGGTGGGAGAGTTCGAG
GCCTTGCGCTTAAGGAGCCCCTTCGCCTCGTGCTTGAGTTGAGGCCTGGCCTGGGCGCTGGGGCCGCCGC
GTGCGAATCTGGTGGCACCTTCGCGCCTGTCTCGCTGCTTTCGATAAGTCTCTAGCCATTTAAAATTTTT
GATGACCTGCTGCGACGCTTTTTTTCTGGCAAGATAGTCTTGTAAATGCGGGCCAAGATCTGCACACTGG
TATTTCGGTTTTTGGGGCCGCGGGCGGCGACGGGGCCCGTGCGTCCCAGCGCACATGTTCGGCGAGGCGG
GGCCTGCGAGCGCGGCCACCGAGAATCGGACGGGGGTAGTCTCAAGCTGGCCGGCCTGCTCTGGTGCCTG
GCCTCGCGCCGCCGTGTATCGCCCCGCCCTGGGCGGCAAGGCTGGCCCGGTCGGCACCAGTTGCGTGAGC
GGAAAGATGGCCGCTTCCCGGCCCTGCTGCAGGGAGCTCAAAATGGAGGACGCGGCGCTCGGGAGAGCGG
GCGGGTGAGTCACCCACACAAAGGAAAAGGGCCTTTCCGTCCTCAGCCGTCGCTTCATGTGACTCCACGG
AGTACCGGGCGCCGTCCAGGCACCTCGATTAGTTCTCGAGCTTTTGGAGTACGTCGTCTTTAGGTTGGGG
GGAGGGGTTTTATGCGATGGAGTTTCCCCACACTGAGTGGGTGGAGACTGAAGTTAGGCCAGCTTGGCAC
TTGATGTAATTCTCCTTGGAATTTGCCCTTTTTGAGTTTGGATCTTGGTTCATTCTCAAGCCTCAGACAG
TGGTTCAAAGTTTTTTTCTTCCATTTCAGGTGTCGTGAGGCTAGCACCGCCACCATGCTGCCTAAGAGAA
GCAGGAGAACAGTCAGCAAAAGCATTGGTCCCACCTGCCCCTTTGCTGGAAGCTGTGAAGTCAGCAAGAC
TCAGAGGCGCCACTGCCCAGCCTGCAGGTTGCAGAAGTGCTTAGATGCTGGCATGAGGAAAGACATGATA
CTGTCGGCAGAAGCCCTGGCATTGCGGCGAGCAAAGCAGGCCCAGCGGCGGGCACAGCAAACACCTGTGC
AACTGAGTAAGGAGCAAGAAGAGCTGATCCGGACACTCCTGGGGGCCCACACCCGCCACATGGGCACCAT
GTTTGAACAGTTTGTGCAGTTTAGGCCTCCAGCTCATCTGTTCATCCATCACCAGCCCTTGCCCACCCTG
GCCCCTGTGCTGCCTCTGGTCACACACTTCGCAGACATCAACACTTTCATGGTACTGCAAGTCATCAAGT
TTACTAAGGACCTGCCCGTCTTCCGTTCCCTGCCCATTGAAGACCAGATCTCCCTTCTCAAGGGAGCAGC
TGTGGAAATCTGTCACATCGTACTCAATACCACTTTCTGTCTCCAAACACAAAACTTCCTCTGCGGGCCT
CTTCGCTACACAATTGAAGATGGAGCCCGTGTATCTCCCACAGTGGGGTTCCAGGTAGAGTTTTTGGAGT
TGCTCTTTCACTTCCATGGAACACTACGAAAACTGCAGCTCCAAGAGCCTGAGTATGTGCTCTTGGCTGC
CATGGCCCTCTTCTCTCCTGCTCCCTATCTTACAGACCGACCTGGAGTTACCCAGAGAGATGAGATTGAT
CAGCTGCAAGAGGAGATGGCACTGACTCTGCAAAGCTACATCAAGGGCCAGCAGCGAAGGCCCCGGGATC
GCTCACCTGGAACACCCTGGATACACTGGAGTGGGAAAATGCTGGGACCAAAGATTGGGCCGGGTTCAAA
GGGAGCCCAGTGGTTGCAATAGTAATGAACTAGTCCGTAACTTGAAAGTATTTCGATTTCTTGGCTTTAT
ATATCTTGTGGAAAGGACGAAATTGGAGCAGGCCGCACTGTTACACGCGTTAAGTCGACAATCAACCTCT
GGATTACAAAATTTGTGAAAGATTGACTGGTATTCTTAACTATGTTGCTCCTTTTACGCTATGTGGATAC
GCTGCTTTAATGCCTTTGTATCATGCTATTGCTTCCCGTATGGCTTTCATTTTCTCCTCCTTGTATAAAT
CCTGGTTGCTGTCTCTTTATGAGGAGTTGTGGCCCGTTGTCAGGCAACGTGGCGTGGTGTGCACTGTGTT
TGCTGACGCAACCCCCACTGGTTGGGGCATTGCCACCACCTGTCAGCTCCTTTCCGGGACTTTCGCTTTC
CCCCTCCCTATTGCCACGGCGGAACTCATCGCCGCCTGCCTTGCCCGCTGCTGGACAGGGGCTCGGCTGT
TGGGCACTGACAATTCCGTGGTGTTGTCGGGGAAATCATCGTCCTTTCCTTGGCTGCTCGCCTGTGTTGC
CACCTGGATTCTGCGCGGGACGTCCTTCTGCTACGTCCCTTCGGCCCTCAATCCAGCGGACCTTCCTTCC
CGCGGCCTGCTGCCGGCTCTGCGGCCTCTTCCGCGTCTTCGCCTTCGCCCTCAGACGAGTCGGATCTCCC
TTTGGGCCGCCTCCCCGCGTCGACTTTAAGACCAATGACTTACAAGGCAGCTGTAGATCTTAGCCACTTT
TTAAAAGAAAAGGGGGGACTGGAAGGGCTAATTCACTCCCAACGAAGACAAGATCTGCTTTTTGCTTGTA
CTGGGTCTCTCTGGTTAGACCAGATCTGAGCCTGGGAGCTCTCTGGCTAACTAGGGAACCCACTGCTTAA
GCCTCAATAAAGCTTGCCTTGAGTGCTTCAAGTAGTGTGTGCCCGTCTGTTGTGTGACTCTGGTAACTAG
AGATCCCTCAGACCCTTTTAGTCAGTGTGGAAAATCTCTAGCAGTACGTATAGTAGTTCATGTCATCTTA
TTATTCAGTATTTATAACTTGCAAAGAAATGAATATCAGAGAGTGAGAGGAACTTGTTTATTGCAGCTTA
TAATGGTTACAAATAAAGCAATAGCATCACAAATTTCACAAATAAAGCATTTTTTTCACTGCATTCTAGT
TGTGGTTTGTCCAAACTCATCAATGTATCTTATCATGTCTGGCTCTAGCTATCCCGCCCCTAACTCCGCC
CATCCCGCCCCTAACTCCGCCCAGTTCCGCCCATTCTCCGCCCCATGGCTGACTAATTTTTTTTATTTAT
GCAGAGGCCGAGGCCGCCTCGGCCTCTGAGCTATTCCAGAAGTAGTGAGGAGGCTTTTTTGGAGGCCTAG
GGACGTACCCAATTCGCCCTATAGTGAGTCGTATTACGCGCGCTCACTGGCCGTCGTTTTACAACGTCGT
GACTGGGAAAACCCTGGCGTTACCCAACTTAATCGCCTTGCAGCACATCCCCCTTTCGCCAGCTGGCGTA
ATAGCGAAGAGGCCCGCACCGATCGCCCTTCCCAACAGTTGCGCAGCCTGAATGGCGAATGGG
[124 nt withheld, positions 6644-6767]
C
[91 nt withheld, positions 6769-6859]
A
[49 nt withheld, positions 6861-6909]
CCTTTGACGTTGGAGTCCACGTTCTTT
[37 nt withheld, positions 6937-6973]
ACCCTATCTCGGTCTATTCTTTTGATTTATAAGGGATTTTGCCGATTTCGGCCTATTGGTTAAAAAATGA
GCTGATTTAACAAAAATTTAACGCGAATTTTAACAAAATATTAACGCTTACAATTTAGGTGGCACTTTTC
GGGGAAATGTGCGCGGAACCCCTATTTGTTTATTTTTCTAAATACATTCAAATATGTATCCGCTCATGAG
ACAATAACCCTGATAAATGCTTCAATAATATTGAAAAAGGAAGAGTATGAGTATTCAACATTTCCGTGTC
GCCCTTATTCCCTTTTTTGCGGCATTTTGCCTTCCTGTTTTTGCTCACCCAGAAACGCTGGTGAAAGTAA
AAGATGCTGAAGATCAGTTGGGTGCACGAGTGGGTTACATCGAACTGGATCTCAACAGCGGTAAGATCCT
TGAGAGTTTTCGCCCCGAAGAACGTTTTCCAATGATGAGCACTTTTAAAGTTCTGCTATGTGGCGCGGTA
TTATCCCGTATTGACGCCGGGCAAGAGCAACTCGGTCGCCGCATACACTATTCTCAGAATGACTTGGTTG
AGTACTCACCAGTCACAGAAAAGCATCTTACGGATGGCATGACAGTAAGAGAATTATGCAGTGCTGCCAT
AACCATGAGTGATAACACTGCGGCCAACTTACTTCTGACAACGATCGGAGGACCGAAGGAGCTAACCGCT
TTTTTGCACAACATGGGGGATCATGTAACTCGCCTTGATCGTTGGGAACCGGAGCTGAATGAAGCCATAC
CAAACGACGAGCGTGACACCACGATGCCTGTAGCAATGGCAACAACGTTGCGCAAACTATTAACTGGCGA
ACTACTTACTCTAGCTTCCCGGCAACAATTAATAGACTGGATGGAGGCGGATAAAGTTGCAGGACCACTT
CTGCGCTCGGCCCTTCCGGCTGGCTGGTTTATTGCTGATAAATCTGGAGCCGGTGAGCGTGGGTCTCGCG
GTATCATTGCAGCACTGGGGCCAGATGGTAAGCCCTCCCGTATCGTAGTTATCTACACGACGGGGAGTCA
GGCAACTATGGATGAACGAAATAGACAGATCGCTGAGATAGGTGCCTCACTGATTAAGCATTGGTAACTG
TCAGACCAAGTTTACTCATATATACTTTAGATTGATTTAAAACTTCATTTTTAATTTAAAAGGATCTAGG
TGAAGATCCTTTTTGATAATCTCATGACCAAAATCCCTTAACGTGAGTTTTCGTTCCACTGAGCGTCAGA
CCCCGTAGAAAAGATCAAAGGATCTTCTTGAGATCCTTTTTTTCTGCGCGTAATCTGCTGCTTGCAAACA
AAAAAACCACCGCTACCAGCGGTGGTTTGTTTGCCGGATCAAGAGCTACCAACTCTTTTTCCGAAGGTAA
CTGGCTTCAGCAGAGCGCAGATACCAAATACTGTTCTTCTAGTGTAGCCGTAGTTAGGCCACCACTTCAA
GAACTCTGTAGCACCGCCTACATACCTCGCTCTGCTAATCCTGTTACCAGTGGCTGCTGCCAGTGGCGAT
AAGTCGTGTCTTACCGGGTTGGACTCAAGACGATAGTTACCGGATAAGGCGCAGCGGTCGGGCTGAACGG
GGGGTTCGTGCACACAGCCCAGCTTGGAGCGAACGACCTACACCGAACTGAGATACCTACAGCGTGAGCT
ATGAGAAAGCGCCACGCTTCCCGAAGGGAGAAAGGCGGACAGGTATCCGGTAAGCGGCAGGGTCGGAACA
GGAGAGCGCACGAGGGAGCTTCCAGGGGGAAACGCCTGGTATCTTTATAGTCCTGTCGGGTTTCGCCACC
TCTGACTTGAGCGTCGATTTTTGTGATGCTCGTCAGGGGGGCGGAGCCTATGGAAAAACGCCAGCAACGC
GGCCTTTTTACGGTTCCTGGCCTTTTGCTGGCCTTTTGCTCACATGTTCTTTCCTGCGTTATCCCCTGAT
TCTGTGGATAACCGTATTACCGCCTTTGAGTGAGCTGATACCGCTCGCCGCAGCCGAACGACCGAGCGCA
GCGAGTCAGTGAGCGAGGAAGCGGAAGAGCGCCCAATACGCAAACCGCCTCTCCCCGCGCGTTGGCCGAT
TCATTAATGCAGCTGGCACGACAGGTTTCCCGACTGGAAAGCGGGCAGTGAGCGCAACGCAATTAATGTG
AGTTAGCTCACTCATTAGGCACCCCAGGCTTTACACTTTATGCTTCCGGCTCGTATGTTGTGTGGAATTG
TGAGCGGATAACAATTTCACACAGGAAACAGCTATGACCATGATTACGCCAAGCGCGCAATTAACCCTCA
CTAAAGGGAACAAAAGCTGGAGCTGCAAGC
