>Addgene plasmid #143423 | TFORF0650 | depositor partial sequence | sequence record 282407 | Insert
ACCGCCACCATGCTGCCTAAGAGAAGCAGGAGAACAGTCAGCAAAAGCATTGGTCCCACCTGCCCCTTTG
CTGGAAGCTGTGAAGTCAGCAAGACTCAGAGGCGCCACTGCCCAGCCTGCAGGTTGCAGAAGTGCTTAGA
TGCTGGCATGAGGAAAGACATGATACTGTCGGCAGAAGCCCTGGCATTGCGGCGAGCAAAGCAGGCCCAG
CGGCGGGCACAGCAAACACCTGTGCAACTGAGTAAGGAGCAAGAAGAGCTGATCCGGACACTCCTGGGGG
CCCACACCCGCCACATGGGCACCATGTTTGAACAGTTTGTGCAGTTTAGGCCTCCAGCTCATCTGTTCAT
CCATCACCAGCCCTTGCCCACCCTGGCCCCTGTGCTGCCTCTGGTCACACACTTCGCAGACATCAACACT
TTCATGGTACTGCAAGTCATCAAGTTTACTAAGGACCTGCCCGTCTTCCGTTCCCTGCCCATTGAAGACC
AGATCTCCCTTCTCAAGGGAGCAGCTGTGGAAATCTGTCACATCGTACTCAATACCACTTTCTGTCTCCA
AACACAAAACTTCCTCTGCGGGCCTCTTCGCTACACAATTGAAGATGGAGCCCGTGTATCTCCCACAGTG
GGGTTCCAGGTAGAGTTTTTGGAGTTGCTCTTTCACTTCCATGGAACACTACGAAAACTGCAGCTCCAAG
AGCCTGAGTATGTGCTCTTGGCTGCCATGGCCCTCTTCTCTCCTGCTCCCTATCTTACAGACCGACCTGG
AGTTACCCAGAGAGATGAGATTGATCAGCTGCAAGAGGAGATGGCACTGACTCTGCAAAGCTACATCAAG
GGCCAGCAGCGAAGGCCCCGGGATCGCTCACCTGGAACACCCTGGATACACTGGAGTGGGAAAATGCTGG
GACCAAAGATTGGGCCGGGTTCAAAGGGAGCCCAGTGGTTGCAATAGTAATGAACTAGTCCGTAACTTGA
AAGTATTTCGATTTCTTGGCTTTATATATCTTGTGGAAAGGACGAAATTGGAGCAGGCCGCACTGTTAC
