>Addgene plasmid #143423 | TFORF0650 | depositor partial sequence | sequence record 282408 | Barcode
AATTGGAGCAGGCCGCACTGTTAC
